Addgene plasmid #236149: EW490 CMV-TO-UTRN-14ZF-realdeImmLink-NZF (FLP-IN)
Purpose: Plasmid encoding the UTRN-14 zinc finger array attached by a deimmunized linker to the NZF transcriptional activation domain, under control of CMV promoter with two TetR binding sites
Depositing lab: Xiaojing Gao. Depositing organization: Stanford University. Publication: Machine-guided dual-objective protein engineering for deimmunization and therapeutic functions. Wolfsberg E, Paul JS, Tycko J, Chen B, Bassik MC, Bintu L, Alizadeh AA, Gao XJ. Cell Syst. 2025 Jul 16;16(7):101299. doi: 10.1016/j.cels.2025.101299. Epub 2025 Jun 3. PubMed 40466641.
Backbone
  Vector backbone: FLP-IN
  Vector type: Mammalian Expression
  Selectable markers: Puromycin
Growth in bacteria
  Bacterial resistance: Ampicillin, 100 μg/mL
  Growth temperature: 37°C
  Growth strain: DH5alpha
  Copy number: High Copy
Gene/Insert
  Gene/Insert name: UTRN-14ZF-deImmLink-NZF
  Species: Synthetic
  Promoter: CMV promoter with two TetR binding sites
  Cloning method: Gibson Cloning
Terms and licenses: Academic/Nonprofit Terms; Industry Terms: Not Available to Industry
Depositor comments: See https://benchling.com/s/seq-smC9jf2TiVg8kpSW9ITb?m=slm-DANTMVUzlaEOhpRvZkg0for annotated sequence. Please visit https://doi.org/10.1101/2025.02.24.639918 for bioRxiv preprint.
How to cite: EW490 CMV-TO-UTRN-14ZF-realdeImmLink-NZF (FLP-IN) was a gift from Xiaojing Gao (Addgene plasmid # 236149 ; http://n2t.net/addgene:236149 ; RRID:Addgene_236149)
