[The description below was written by a language model from this plasmid's Addgene catalogue record and pLannotate feature annotations shown in this document.]
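Description:
EW490 CMV-TO-UTRN-14ZF-realdeImmLink-NZF (FLP-IN) is a 6.3 kb mammalian expression plasmid built on a Flp-In-type backbone, intended for site-specific integration into host cell lines that carry a genomic FRT landing site. In bacteria it is maintained at high copy through a ColE1/pUC-type origin and selected with ampicillin via the β-lactamase gene. A partial f1 origin and remnants of the lac promoter/operator region are also present as backbone carry-over.

The payload is a synthetic transcription factor. A zinc finger array designated UTRN-14 (by its name presumably targeted to the utrophin gene, though the record does not spell this out) is joined through a deimmunized linker to the NZF activation domain. The feature table detects fragments of human NCOA3, ZNF473 and FOXO6 in series at the 3' end of the coding region, consistent with a tripartite, human-derived activator. Expression is driven by the CMV enhancer and promoter followed by two tet operator sites, so transcription is repressed in cells expressing TetR and can be induced with tetracycline or doxycycline. It is constitutive in cells lacking the repressor. A bGH polyadenylation signal terminates the transcript.

Downstream, an FRT site directly precedes a hygromycin resistance gene that has no annotated promoter of its own and ends in an SV40 poly(A) signal. This is the usual Flp-In design, in which the marker is expressed only after FLP-mediated recombination places it behind a genomic promoter. The catalogue entry lists puromycin as the mammalian selectable marker, whereas the sequenced record annotates HygR and no puromycin gene, and this discrepancy is unresolved. The plasmid comes from work on machine-guided protein engineering that combines deimmunization with therapeutic function.
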