Features (pLannotate 1.2.2; 25 found; start..end, strand, type, name):
      4..383     +  enhancer       CMV enhancer: human cytomegalovirus immediate early enhancer
    384..587     +  promoter       CMV promoter: human cytomegalovirus (CMV) immediate early promoter
    589..608     +  promoter       PLtetO-1 promoter (fragment): modified phage lambda PL promoter with tet operator sites (Lutz and Bujard, 1997)
    610..629     +  promoter       PLtetO-1 promoter (fragment): modified phage lambda PL promoter with tet operator sites (Lutz and Bujard, 1997)
    637..670     +  promoter       TRE3GV promoter (fragment): 3rd-generation Tet-responsive promoter that can be activated by binding of Tet-On® 3G, optimized for retroviral and lentiviral vectors
    769..855     +  CDS            ZNF212 (fragment): ZN212_HUMAN - Also known as ZNFC150. Experimental evidence at protein level: Swiss-Prot protein existence level 1. May be involved in transcriptional regulation. From Homo sapiens (Human).
   1456..1602    +  CDS            NCOA3 (fragment): NCOA3_HUMAN - Also known as AIB1, BHLHE42, RAC3, TRAM1. Experimental evidence at protein level: Swiss-Prot protein existence level 1. Nuclear receptor coactivator that directly binds nuclear receptors and stimulates the transcriptional activities in a hormone- dependent fashion. Plays a central role in creating a multisubunit coactivator complex, which probably acts via remodeling of chromatin. Involved in the coactivation of different nuclear receptors, such as for steroids (GR and ER), retinoids (RARs and RXRs), thyroid hormone (TRs), vitamin D3 (VDR) and prostanoids (PPARs). Displays histon
   1618..1761    +  CDS            ZNF473 (fragment): ZN473_HUMAN - Also known as KIAA1141, ZFP100. Experimental evidence at protein level: Swiss-Prot protein existence level 1. Involved in histone 3'-end pre-mRNA processing by associating with U7 snRNP and interacting with SLBP/pre-mRNA complex. Increases histone 3'-end pre-mRNA processing but has no effect on U7 snRNP levels, when overexpressed. Required for cell cycle progression from G1 to S phases. From Homo sapiens (Human).
   1777..1911    +  CDS            FOXO6 (fragment): FOXO6_HUMAN - Experimental evidence at protein level: Swiss-Prot protein existence level 1. Transcriptional activator. From Homo sapiens (Human).
   2024..2248    +  polyA_signal   bGH poly(A) signal: bovine growth hormone polyadenylation signal
   2264..2287    +  polyA_signal   bGH poly(A) signal (fragment): bovine growth hormone polyadenylation signal
   2291..2312    +  promoter       SV40 promoter (fragment): SV40 enhancer and early promoter
   2333..2566    +  rep_origin     f1 ori (fragment) (sequence partly withheld): f1 bacteriophage origin of replication; arrow indicates direction of (+) strand synthesis
   2571..2618    +  protein_bind   FRT: FLP-mediated recombination occurs in the 8-bp core sequence TCTAGAAA (Turan and Bode, 2011). FLP recombinase from the Saccharomyces cerevisiae 2μ plasmid
   2626..3648    +  CDS            HygR: aminoglycoside phosphotransferase from E. coli; aph(4)-Ia; confers resistance to hygromycin
   3658..3783    +  CDS            ble (fragment): BLE_KLEPN - Experimental evidence at protein level: Swiss-Prot protein existence level 1. Binding protein with a strong affinity to the bleomycin family of antibiotics. Binds to CL990; an antimitotic-antibiotic compound. From Klebsiella pneumoniae.
   3778..3899    +  polyA_signal   SV40 poly(A) signal: SV40 polyadenylation signal
   3972..3988    -  protein_bind   lac operator: The lac repressor binds to the lac operator to inhibit transcription in E. coli. This inhibition can be relieved by adding lactose or isopropyl-β-D-thiogalactopyranoside (IPTG). lac repressor encoded by lacI
   3996..4026    -  promoter       lac promoter: promoter for the E. coli lac operon
   4041..4062    -  protein_bind   CAP binding site: CAP binding activates transcription in the presence of cAMP. E. coli catabolite activator protein
   4075..4167    -  CDS            lacI (fragment): lac repressor; lacI; The lac repressor binds to the lac operator to inhibit transcription in E. coli. This inhibition can be relieved by adding lactose or isopropyl-β-D-thiogalactopyranoside (IPTG).
   4350..4938    -  rep_origin     ori: high-copy-number ColE1/pMB1/pBR322/pUC origin of replication
   5109..5969    -  CDS            AmpR: β-lactamase; bla; confers resistance to ampicillin, carbenicillin, and related antibiotics
   5970..6074    -  promoter       AmpR promoter: bla
   6133..6185    -  misc_feature   bom (fragment): basis of mobility region from pBR322
>Addgene plasmid #236149 | EW490 CMV-TO-UTRN-14ZF-realdeImmLink-NZF (FLP-IN) | addgene full sequence | sequence record 468435 | Addgene NGS Result
GTTGACATTGATTATTGACTAGTTATTAATAGTAATCAATTACGGGGTCATTAGTTCATAGCCCATATAT
GGAGTTCCGCGTTACATAACTTACGGTAAATGGCCCGCCTGGCTGACCGCCCAACGACCCCCGCCCATTG
ACGTCAATAATGACGTATGTTCCCATAGTAACGCCAATAGGGACTTTCCATTGACGTCAATGGGTGGAGT
ATTTACGGTAAACTGCCCACTTGGCAGTACATCAAGTGTATCATATGCCAAGTACGCCCCCTATTGACGT
CAATGACGGTAAATGGCCCGCCTGGCATTATGCCCAGTACATGACCTTATGGGACTTTCCTACTTGGCAG
TACATCTACGTATTAGTCATCGCTATTACCATGGTGATGCGGTTTTGGCAGTACATCAATGGGCGTGGAT
AGCGGTTTGACTCACGGGGATTTCCAAGTCTCCACCCCATTGACGTCAATGGGAGTTTGTTTTGGCACCA
AAATCAACGGGACTTTCCAAAATGTCGTAACAACTCCGCCCCATTGACGCAAATGGGCGGTAGGCGTGTA
CGGTGGGAGGTCTATATAAGCAGAGCTCTCCCTATCAGTGATAGAGATCTCCCTATCAGTGATAGAGATC
GTCGACGAGCTCGTTTAGTGAACCGTCAGATCGCCTGGAGACGCCATCCACGCTGTTTTGACCTCCATAG
AAGACACCGGGACCGATCCAGCCTCCGGACTCTAGCGTTTAAACTTAAGCTTCGCCACCATGCACGAGTG
TGCCCGATGTGGGAAGAATTTCTCTTGGCACTCAGACCTCATCTTGCACGAGCAAATCCACACAGGAGAG
CGACCTTTCAAGTGTTACAAGTGTGGACGTGGATTCGCAGAGCACGGGACACTCAATCGACACCTTAGAA
CTAAGGGCGGATGTACTGGGGAGCGGCCTTACAATTGTGAGGAGTGTGGAAGAGCTTTCTCCCAAGCTAG
CCATCTCCAAGACCACCAAAGGCTTCACACTGGGGAGAGACCCCACCAATGTATCGAGTGTGGAAAGTCC
TTCAATAGACACTGTAATCTTATAAGGCACCAAAAGATACACACGGGTGAGCGGCCATTCGAGTGTTCTA
AGTGTGGGAAGGCTTGTACTAGAAGGTGTAATTTGATACAACACCAAAAGGTCCACACTGGTGAGCGTCC
TTTCGCTTGTAGGTTCTGTGCTAAGCCTTTCAGACGTTCTTCAGACATGCGAGACCACGAGAGAGTCCAC
ACTGGGGAGAGACCATTCGCATGTCGGTTCTGTGCCAAGCCTTTCAGACGATCTTCCGACATGCGGGACC
ACGAGAGGGTTCACACAGGGGAGCGTCCCTTCCAATGTGAGCTCTGTTCATACACTTGTCCCAGAAGGTC
AAATTTAGACAGACACATGAAGTCCCACGACTGGTCATTAGGCATGGGCGGATCTGAGGGCCAGAGCGAC
GAGAGAGCCCTGCTGGACCAGCTGCACACCCTGCTGAGCAACACCGACGCCACCGGCCTGGAGGAGATCG
ACAGAGCCCTGGGCATCCCCGAGCTGGTGAACCAGGGCCAGGCCCTGGAGCCCAAGCAGGACGGAGGCTG
GGGATCTATGGCCGAGGAATTCGTGACCCTGAAGGACGTGGGCATGGACTTCACCCTGGGCGACTGGGAG
CAGCTGGGCCTGGAGCAGGGCGACACCTTCTGGGACACCGCCCTGGACAACTGCCAGGACCTGTTCCTGC
TGGACCCCCCCGGCGGAGGAGACGGCCTTGGTTTGGGACACGAGAAGTTCCCCAGCGACCTGGACCTGGA
CATGTTCAACGGCAGCCTGGAGTGCGACATGGAGAGCATCATCAGAAGCGAGCTGATGGACGCCGACGGC
CTGGACTTCAACTTCGACAGCTAGGCCGCTCGAGGAGGGCCCGAACAAAAACTCATCTCAGAAGAGGATC
TGAATAGCGCCGTCGACCATCATCATAATCATCATTGAGTTTAAACCCGCTGATCAGCCTCGACTGTGCC
TTCTAGTTGCCAGCCATCTGTTGTTTGCCCCTCCCCCGTGCCTTCCTTGACCCTGGAAGGTGCCACTCCC
ACTGTCCTTTCCTAATAAAATGAGGAAATTGCATCGCATTGTCTGAGTAGGTGTCATTCTATTCTGGGGG
GTGGGGTGGGGCAGGACAGCAAGGGGGAGGATTGGGAAGACAATAGCAGGCATGCTGGGGATGCGGTGGG
CTCTATGGAGATCTATCGATGTTCTGGGGATGCGGTGGGCTCTATGGCTTCTGAGGCGGAAAGAACCAGC
TGGGGCTCTAGGGGGTATCCCC
[124 nt withheld, positions 2333-2456]
C
[91 nt withheld, positions 2458-2548]
AGGGTGATGGTTCACGTACCTAGAAGTTCCTATTCCGAAGTTCCTATTCTCTAGAAAGTATAGGAACTTC
CTTGGCCAAAAAGCCTGAACTCACCGCGACGTCTGTCGAGAAGTTTCTGATCGAAAAGTTCGACAGCGTC
TCCGACCTGATGCAGCTCTCGGAGGGCGAAGAATCTCGTGCTTTCAGCTTCGATGTAGGAGGGCGTGGAT
ATGTCCTGCGGGTAAATAGCTGCGCCGATGGTTTCTACAAAGATCGTTATGTTTATCGGCACTTTGCATC
GGCCGCGCTCCCGATTCCGGAAGTGCTTGACATTGGGGAATTCAGCGAGAGCCTGACCTATTGCATCTCC
CGCCGTGCACAGGGTGTCACGTTGCAAGACCTGCCTGAAACCGAACTGCCCGCTGTTCTGCAGCCGGTCG
CGGAGGCCATGGATGCGATCGCTGCGGCCGATCTTAGCCAGACGAGCGGGTTCGGCCCATTCGGACCGCA
AGGAATCGGTCAATACACTACATGGCGTGATTTCATATGCGCGATTGCTGATCCCCATGTGTATCACTGG
CAAACTGTGATGGACGACACCGTCAGTGCGTCCGTCGCGCAGGCTCTCGATGAGCTGATGCTTTGGGCCG
AGGACTGCCCCGAAGTCCGGCACCTCGTGCACGCGGATTTCGGCTCCAACAATGTCCTGACGGACAATGG
CCGCATAACAGCGGTCATTGACTGGAGCGAGGCGATGTTCGGGGATTCCCAATACGAGGTCGCCAACATC
TTCTTCTGGAGGCCGTGGTTGGCTTGTATGGAGCAGCAGACGCGCTACTTCGAGCGGAGGCATCCGGAGC
TTGCAGGATCGCCGCGGCTCCGGGCGTATATGCTCCGCATTGGTCTTGACCAACTCTATCAGAGCTTGGT
TGACGGCAATTTCGATGATGCAGCTTGGGCGCAGGGTCGATGCGACGCAATCGTCCGATCCGGAGCCGGG
ACTGTCGGGCGTACACAAATCGCCCGCAGAAGCGCGGCCGTCTGGACCGATGGCTGTGTAGAAGTACTCG
CCGATAGTGGAAACCGACGCCCCAGCACTCGTCCGAGGGCAAAGGAATAGCACGTACTACGAGATTTCGA
TTCCACCGCCGCCTTCTATGAAAGGTTGGGCTTCGGAATCGTTTTCCGGGACGCCGGCTGGATGATCCTC
CAGCGCGGGGATCTCATGCTGGAGTTCTTCGCCCACCCCAACTTGTTTATTGCAGCTTATAATGGTTACA
AATAAAGCAATAGCATCACAAATTTCACAAATAAAGCATTTTTTTCACTGCATTCTAGTTGTGGTTTGTC
CAAACTCATCAATGTATCTTATCATGTCTGTATACCGTCGACCTCTAGCTAGAGCTTGGCGTAATCATGG
TCATAGCTGTTTCCTGTGTGAAATTGTTATCCGCTCACAATTCCACACAACATACGAGCCGGAAGCATAA
AGTGTAAAGCCTGGGGTGCCTAATGAGTGAGCTAACTCACATTAATTGCGTTGCGCTCACTGCCCGCTTT
CCAGTCGGGAAACCTGTCGTGCCAGCTGCATTAATGAATCGGCCAACGCGCGGGGAGAGGCGGTTTGCGT
ATTGGGCGCTCTTCCGCTTCCTCGCTCACTGACTCGCTGCGCTCGGTCGTTCGGCTGCGGCGAGCGGTAT
CAGCTCACTCAAAGGCGGTAATACGGTTATCCACAGAATCAGGGGATAACGCAGGAAAGAACATGTGAGC
AAAAGGCCAGCAAAAGGCCAGGAACCGTAAAAAGGCCGCGTTGCTGGCGTTTTTCCATAGGCTCCGCCCC
CCTGACGAGCATCACAAAAATCGACGCTCAAGTCAGAGGTGGCGAAACCCGACAGGACTATAAAGATACC
AGGCGTTTCCCCCTGGAAGCTCCCTCGTGCGCTCTCCTGTTCCGACCCTGCCGCTTACCGGATACCTGTC
CGCCTTTCTCCCTTCGGGAAGCGTGGCGCTTTCTCATAGCTCACGCTGTAGGTATCTCAGTTCGGTGTAG
GTCGTTCGCTCCAAGCTGGGCTGTGTGCACGAACCCCCCGTTCAGCCCGACCGCTGCGCCTTATCCGGTA
ACTATCGTCTTGAGTCCAACCCGGTAAGACACGACTTATCGCCACTGGCAGCAGCCACTGGTAACAGGAT
TAGCAGAGCGAGGTATGTAGGCGGTGCTACAGAGTTCTTGAAGTGGTGGCCTAACTACGGCTACACTAGA
AGAACAGTATTTGGTATCTGCGCTCTGCTGAAGCCAGTTACCTTCGGAAAAAGAGTTGGTAGCTCTTGAT
CCGGCAAACAAACCACCGCTGGTAGCGGTGGTTTTTTTGTTTGCAAGCAGCAGATTACGCGCAGAAAAAA
AGGATCTCAAGAAGATCCTTTGATCTTTTCTACGGGGTCTGACGCTCAGTGGAACGAAAACTCACGTTAA
GGGATTTTGGTCATGAGATTATCAAAAAGGATCTTCACCTAGATCCTTTTAAATTAAAAATGAAGTTTTA
AATCAATCTAAAGTATATATGAGTAAACTTGGTCTGACAGTTACCAATGCTTAATCAGTGAGGCACCTAT
CTCAGCGATCTGTCTATTTCGTTCATCCATAGTTGCCTGACTCCCCGTCGTGTAGATAACTACGATACGG
GAGGGCTTACCATCTGGCCCCAGTGCTGCAATGATACCGCGAGACCCACGCTCACCGGCTCCAGATTTAT
CAGCAATAAACCAGCCAGCCGGAAGGGCCGAGCGCAGAAGTGGTCCTGCAACTTTATCCGCCTCCATCCA
GTCTATTAATTGTTGCCGGGAAGCTAGAGTAAGTAGTTCGCCAGTTAATAGTTTGCGCAACGTTGTTGCC
ATTGCTACAGGCATCGTGGTGTCACGCTCGTCGTTTGGTATGGCTTCATTCAGCTCCGGTTCCCAACGAT
CAAGGCGAGTTACATGATCCCCCATGTTGTGCAAAAAAGCGGTTAGCTCCTTCGGTCCTCCGATCGTTGT
CAGAAGTAAGTTGGCCGCAGTGTTATCACTCATGGTTATGGCAGCACTGCATAATTCTCTTACTGTCATG
CCATCCGTAAGATGCTTTTCTGTGACTGGTGAGTACTCAACCAAGTCATTCTGAGAATAGTGTATGCGGC
GACCGAGTTGCTCTTGCCCGGCGTCAATACGGGATAATACCGCGCCACATAGCAGAACTTTAAAAGTGCT
CATCATTGGAAAACGTTCTTCGGGGCGAAAACTCTCAAGGATCTTACCGCTGTTGAGATCCAGTTCGATG
TAACCCACTCGTGCACCCAACTGATCTTCAGCATCTTTTACTTTCACCAGCGTTTCTGGGTGAGCAAAAA
CAGGAAGGCAAAATGCCGCAAAAAAGGGAATAAGGGCGACACGGAAATGTTGAATACTCATACTCTTCCT
TTTTCAATATTATTGAAGCATTTATCAGGGTTATTGTCTCATGAGCGGATACATATTTGAATGTATTTAG
AAAAATAAACAAATAGGGGTTCCGCGCACATTTCCCCGAAAAGTGCCACCTGACGTCGACGGATCGGGAG
ATCTCCCGATCCCCTATGGTGCACTCTCAGTACAATCTGCTCTGATGCCGCATAGTTAAGCCAGTATCTG
CTCCCTGCTTGTGTGTTGGAGGTCGCTGAGTAGTGCGCGAGCAAAATTTAAGCTACAACAAGGCAAGGCT
TGACCGACAATTGCATGAAGAATCTGCTTAGGGTTAGGCGTTTTGCGCTGCTTCGTACGGGCCAGATATA
CGC
